Addgene plasmid #114698: pTK715
Purpose: Express NuMA(1-2115)-RFP-Nano from Rosa 26 locus
Depositing lab: Tomomi Kiyomitsu. Depositing organization: Nagoya University. Publication: Dynein-Dynactin-NuMA clusters generate cortical spindle-pulling forces as a multi-arm ensemble. Okumura M, Natsume T, Kanemaki MT, Kiyomitsu T. Elife. 2018 May 31;7. pii: 36559. doi: 10.7554/eLife.36559. PubMed 29848445.
Backbone
  Vector backbone: pMK247_addgene#105926
  Selectable markers: Hygromycin
Growth in bacteria
  Bacterial resistance: Ampicillin, 100 μg/mL
  Growth temperature: 37°C
  Growth strain: DH5alpha
  Copy number: Unknown
Gene/Insert
  Gene/Insert name: NuMA(1-2115)-RFP-Nano
Terms and licenses: Academic/Nonprofit Terms; Industry Terms: Not Available to Industry
Depositor comments: Please note that some discrepancies were found between Addgene's quality control result and the depositor's full plasmid sequence. The depositor noted that these discrepancies do NOT affect plasmid function.
How to cite: pTK715 was a gift from Tomomi Kiyomitsu (Addgene plasmid # 114698 ; http://n2t.net/addgene:114698 ; RRID:Addgene_114698)
