[The description below was written by a language model from this plasmid's Addgene catalogue record and pLannotate feature annotations shown in this document.]
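Description:
pTK715 is a 16.4 kb mammalian donor plasmid built on the pMK247 backbone and intended, according to its stated purpose, to place a NuMA(1-2115)-RFP-Nano expression cassette at the Rosa 26 locus. It is propagated in E. coli through a high-copy ColE1/pUC-type origin with ampicillin resistance. It also retains a cloning-vector framework of f1 origin, lacZα fragment, lac promoter/operator and flanking T7 and T3 promoters. The annotation does not label any Rosa 26 homology arms. Unannotated stretches lie on either side of the mammalian cassettes, just inside the T7 and T3 promoters, and could hold such arms, but the record does not confirm this.

The payload is a self-contained doxycycline-inducible system. A human PGK promoter drives the Tet-On 3G transactivator on the reverse strand, terminated by an SV40 poly(A) signal. In the opposite direction, a synthetic poly(A) signal and a transcriptional pause site insulate a TRE3GS promoter. This promoter controls full-length human NUMA1 fused in frame to TagRFP-T and then to an SspB-derived fragment, followed by an SV40 poly(A) signal. The SspB fragment presumably corresponds to the "Nano" module, the SspB partner of the iLID light-inducible dimerisation system, although the record does not define the term. A second hPGK promoter drives a hygromycin resistance gene with a bGH poly(A) signal for selecting stably modified mammalian cells.

The associated publication concerns cortical spindle-pulling forces generated by dynein-dynactin-NuMA clusters. This suggests the plasmid is used for inducible expression of a red-fluorescent, recruitable NuMA. The depositor and repository sequences are the same length and have nearly identical annotations. The depositor states that the small discrepancies between them do not affect function.
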