Features (pLannotate 1.2.2; 29 found; start..end, strand, type, name):
     30..458     -  rep_origin     f1 ori (sequence partly withheld): f1 bacteriophage origin of replication; arrow indicates direction of (+) strand synthesis
    463..618     -  CDS            lacZα (fragment): LacZα fragment of β-galactosidase; lacZ fragment
    626..644     +  promoter       T7 promoter: promoter for bacteriophage T7 RNA polymerase
   1172..1253    -  polyA_signal   SV40 poly(A) signal: SV40 polyadenylation signal
   1276..1359    -  CDS            large T antigen (fragment): large T antigen from SV40 (simian virus 40)
   1370..2116    -  CDS            Tet-On® 3G: modified rtTA protein that binds tightly to promoters containing the tet operator in the presence of doxycycline
   2135..2645    -  promoter       hPGK promoter: human phosphoglycerate kinase 1 promoter
   2665..2713    +  polyA_signal   poly(A) signal: synthetic polyadenylation signal
   2727..2818    +  misc_feature   pause site: RNA polymerase II transcriptional pause signal from the human α2 globin gene
   2822..3189    +  promoter       TRE3GS promoter: 3rd-generation Tet-responsive promoter that can be activated by binding of Tet-On® 3G, modified to eliminate binding sites for endogenous mammalian transcription factors
   3216..9560    +  CDS            NUMA1: NUMA1_HUMAN - Also known as NMP22 From Homo sapiens (Human).
   9597..10328   +  CDS            TagRFP-T: TagRFP-T is a basic (constitutively fluorescent) red fluorescent protein published in 2008, derived from Entacmaea quadricolor. It has low acid sensitivity.
  10329..10360   +  misc_feature   MCS (fragment): multiple cloning site
  10404..10733   +  CDS            sspB (fragment): SSPB_HAEIN - Experimental evidence at protein level: Swiss-Prot protein existence level 1. Also stimulates degradation of the N-terminus of RseA (residues 1-108, alone or in complex with sigma-E) by ClpX-ClpP in a non-ssrA-mediated fashion. From Haemophilus influenzae (strain ATCC 51907 / DSM 11121 / KW20 / Rd).
  10777..10860   +  CDS            large T antigen (fragment): large T antigen from SV40 (simian virus 40)
  10883..10964   +  polyA_signal   SV40 poly(A) signal: SV40 polyadenylation signal
  10986..11496   +  promoter       hPGK promoter: human phosphoglycerate kinase 1 promoter
  11532..12552   +  CDS            HygR (fragment): aminoglycoside phosphotransferase from E. coli; aph(4)-Ia; confers resistance to hygromycin
  12570..12842   +  CDS            yokD (fragment): YOKD_BACSU - Experimental evidence at protein level: Swiss-Prot protein existence level 1. May contribute to antibiotic resistance. From Bacillus subtilis (strain 168).
  12873..13089   +  polyA_signal   bGH poly(A) signal: bovine growth hormone polyadenylation signal
  13093..13114   +  promoter       SV40 promoter (fragment): SV40 enhancer and early promoter
  14193..14211   -  promoter       T3 promoter: promoter for bacteriophage T3 RNA polymerase
  14254..14276   -  protein_bind   lac operator (fragment): The lac repressor binds to the lac operator to inhibit transcription in E. coli. This inhibition can be relieved by adding lactose or isopropyl-β-D-thiogalactopyranoside (IPTG). lac repressor encoded by lacI
  14280..14310   -  promoter       lac promoter: promoter for the E. coli lac operon
  14325..14346   -  protein_bind   CAP binding site: CAP binding activates transcription in the presence of cAMP. E. coli catabolite activator protein
  14359..14451   -  CDS            lacI (fragment): lac repressor; lacI; The lac repressor binds to the lac operator to inhibit transcription in E. coli. This inhibition can be relieved by adding lactose or isopropyl-β-D-thiogalactopyranoside (IPTG).
  14634..15222   -  rep_origin     ori: high-copy-number ColE1/pMB1/pBR322/pUC origin of replication
  15393..16253   -  CDS            AmpR: β-lactamase; bla; confers resistance to ampicillin, carbenicillin, and related antibiotics
  16254..16358   -  promoter       AmpR promoter: bla
>Addgene plasmid #114698 | pTK715 | depositor full sequence | sequence record 216400 | pTK715 sequence 16381 bps
CTAAATTGTAAGCGTTAATATTTTGTTAAAATTCGCGTTAAATTTTTGTTAAATCAGCTCATTTTTTAAC
CAATAGGCCGAAATCGGCAAAATCCCTTATAAATCAAAAGAATAGACCGAGATAGGGT
[37 nt withheld, positions 129-165]
AAAGAACGTGGACTCCAACGTCAAAGG
[49 nt withheld, positions 193-241]
T
[91 nt withheld, positions 243-333]
G
[124 nt withheld, positions 335-458]
CCCATTCGCCATTCAGGCTGCGCAACTGTTGGGAAGGGCGATCGGTGCGGGCCTCTTCGCTATTACGCCA
GCTGGCGAAAGGGGGATGTGCTGCAAGGCGATTAAGTTGGGTAACGCCAGGGTTTTCCCAGTCACGACGT
TGTAAAACGACGGCCAGTGAGCGCGCGTAATACGACTCACTATAGGGCGAATTGGAGCTCGGAACTCTGG
TGGGAGGGGAGGGTCAGTGAAATCGGCTCTGGCGCGGGCGTCCTCCCACCCTCCCCTTCCTTCGGGGGAG
TCGGTTTACCCGCCGCCTGCTTGTCTTCGACACCTGATTGGCTGTCGAAGCTGTGGGACCGGGCCCTTGC
TACTGGCTCGAGTCTCACATGAGCGAAACCACTGCGCGGGGCGCGGGGGTGGCGGGGAGGCGGGCGTTGG
TACGGTCCTCCCCGAGGCCGAGCGCCGCAGTGTCTGGCCCCGCGCCCCTGCGCAACGTGGCAGGAAGCGC
GCGCTGGAGGCGGGGGCGGGCTGCCGGCCGAGACTTCTGGATGGCGGCGGCCGCGGCTCCGCCCCGGGTT
CCCACCGCCTGAAGGGCGAGACAAGCCCGACCTGCTACAGGCACTCGTGGGGGTGGGGGAGGAGCGGGGG
TCGGTCCGGCTGGTTTGTGGGTGGGAGGCGCTTGTTCTCCAAAAACCGGCGCGAAGCTGAGTCAGTGAGC
GAGGAAGCTCGGGGCAGTGAAAAAAATGCTTTATTTGTGAAATTTGTGATGCTATTGCTTTATTTGTAAC
CATTATAAGCTGCAATAAACAAGTTAACAACAACAATTGCATTCATTTTATGTTTCAGGTTCAGGGGGAG
GTGTGGGAGGTTTTTTAAAGCAAGTAAAACCTCTACAAATGTGGTATGGCTGATTATGATCCTCTGGAGA
TTTACCCGGGGAGCATGTCAAGGTCAAAATCGTCAAGAGCGTCAGCAGGCAGCATATCAAGGTCAAAGTC
GTCAAGGGCATCGGCTGGGAGCATGTCTAAGTCAAAATCGTCAAGGGCGTCGGTCGGCCCGCCGCTTTCG
CACTTTAGCTGTTTCTCCAGGCCACATATGATTAGTTCCAGGCCGAAAAGGAAGGCAGGTTCGGCTCCCT
GCCGGTCGAACAGCTCAATTGCTTGTTTCAGAAGTGGGGGCATAGAATCGGTGGTAGGTGTCTCTCTTTC
CTCTTTTGCTACTTGATGCTCCTGTTCCTCCAATACGCAGCCCAGTGTAAAGTGGCCCACGGCGGACAGA
GCGTACAGTGCGTTCTCCAGGGAGAAGCCTTGCTGACACAGGAACGCGAGCTGATTTTCCAGGGTTTCGT
ACTGTTTCTCTGTTGGGCGGGTGCCGAGATGCACTTTAGCCCCGTCGCGATGTGAGAGGAGAGCACAGCG
GTATGACTTGGCGTTGTTCCGCAGAAAGTCTTGCCATGACTCGCCTTCCAGGGGGCAGGAGTGGGTATGA
TGCCTGTCCAGCATCTCGATTGGCAGGGCATCGAGCAGGGCCCGCTTGTTCTTCACGTGCCAGTACAGGG
TAGGCTGCTCAACTCCCAGCTTTTGAGCGAGTTTCCTTGTCGTCAGGCCTTCGATACCGACTCCATTGAG
TAATTCCAGAGCAGAGTTTATGACTTTGCTCTTGTCCAGTCTAGACATGGTAATTCGATGATCCCCCTGG
GGAGAGAGGTCGGTGATTCGGTCAACGAGGGAGCCGACTGCCGACGTGCGCTCCGGAGGCTTGCAGAATG
CGGAACACCGCGCGGGCAGGAACAGGGCCCACACTACCGCCCCACACCCCGCCTCCCGCACCGCCCCTTC
CCGGCCGCTGCTCTCGGCGCGCCCTGCTGAGCAGCCGCTATTGGCCACAGCCCATCGCGGTCGGCGCGCT
GCCATTGCTCCCTGGCGCTGTCCGTCTGCGAGGGTACTAGTGAGACGTGCGGCTTCCGTTTGTCACGTCC
GGCACGCCGCGAACCGCAAGGAACCTTCCCGACTTAGGGGCGGAGCAGGAAGCGTCGCCGGGGGGCCCAC
AAGGGTAGCGGCGAAGATCCGGGTGACGCTGCGAACGGACGTGAAGAATGTGCGAGACCCAGGGTCGGCG
CCGCTGCGTTTCCCGGAACCACGCCCAGAGCAGCCGCGTCCCTGCGCAAACCCAGGGCTGCCTTGGAAAA
GGCGCAACCCCAACCCCGTGGAATTATCACCTCGAGAATAAAATATCTTTATTTTCATTACATCTGTGTG
TTGGTTTTTTGTGTGAATCGATAGTACTAACATACGCTCTCCATCAAAACAAAACGAAACAAAACAAACT
AGCAAAATAGGCTGTCCCCAGTGCAAGTGCAGGTGCCAGAACATTTCTCTCTCGAGTTTACTCCCTATCA
GTGATAGAGAACGTATGAAGAGTTTACTCCCTATCAGTGATAGAGAACGTATGCAGACTTTACTCCCTAT
CAGTGATAGAGAACGTATAAGGAGTTTACTCCCTATCAGTGATAGAGAACGTATGACCAGTTTACTCCCT
ATCAGTGATAGAGAACGTATCTACAGTTTACTCCCTATCAGTGATAGAGAACGTATATCCAGTTTACTCC
CTATCAGTGATAGAGAACGTATAAGCTTTGCTTATGTAAACCAGGGCGCCTATAAAAGAGTGCTGATTTT
TTGAGTAAACTTCAATTCCACAACACTTTTGTCTTATACCAACTTTCCGTACCACTTCCTACCCTCGTAA
AGAATTCGCGGCCGCACGCGTGCCACCATGACACTCCACGCCACCCGGGGGGCTGCACTCCTCTCTTGGG
TGAACAGTCTACACGTGGCTGACCCTGTGGAGGCTGTGCTGCAGCTCCAGGACTGCAGCATCTTCATCAA
GATCATTGACAGAATCCATGGCACTGAAGAGGGACAGCAAATCTTGAAGCAGCCGGTGTCAGAGAGACTG
GACTTTGTGTGCAGTTTTCTGCAGAAAAATCGAAAACATCCCTCTTCCCCAGAATGCCTGGTATCTGCAC
AGAAGGTGCTAGAGGGATCAGAGCTGGAACTGGCGAAGATGACCATGCTGCTCTTATACCACTCTACCAT
GAGCTCCAAAAGTCCCAGGGACTGGGAACAGTTTGAATATAAAATTCAGGCTGAGTTGGCTGTCATTCTT
AAATTTGTGCTGGACCATGAGGACGGGCTAAACCTTAATGAGGACCTAGAGAACTTCCTACAGAAAGCTC
CTGTGCCTTCTACCTGTTCTAGCACATTCCCTGAAGAGCTCTCCCCACCTAGCCACCAGGCCAAGAGGGA
GATTCGCTTCCTAGAGCTACAGAAGGTTGCCTCCTCTTCCAGTGGGAACAACTTTCTCTCAGGTTCTCCA
GCTTCTCCCATGGGTGATATCCTGCAGACCCCACAGTTCCAGATGAGACGGCTGAAGAAGCAGCTTGCTG
ATGAGAGAAGTAATAGGGATGAGCTGGAGCTGGAGCTAGCTGAGAACCGCAAGCTCCTCACCGAGAAGGA
TGCACAGATAGCCATGATGCAGCAGCGCATTGACCGCCTAGCCCTGCTGAATGAGAAGCAGGCGGCCAGC
CCACTGGAGCCCAAGGAGCTTGAGGAGCTGCGTGACAAGAATGAGAGCCTTACCATGCGGCTGCATGAAA
CCCTGAAGCAGTGCCAGGACCTGAAGACAGAGAAGAGCCAGATGGATCGCAAAATCAACCAGCTTTCGGA
GGAGAATGGAGACCTTTCCTTTAAGCTGCGGGAGTTTGCCAGTCATCTGCAGCAGCTACAGGATGCCCTC
AATGAGCTGACGGAGGAGCACAGCAAGGCCACTCAGGAGTGGCTAGAGAAGCAGGCCCAGCTGGAGAAGG
AGCTCAGCGCAGCCCTGCAGGACAAGAAATGCCTTGAAGAGAAGAACGAAATCCTTCAGGGAAAACTTTC
ACAGCTGGAAGAACACTTGTCCCAGCTGCAGGATAACCCACCCCAGGAGAAGGGCGAGGTGCTGGGTGAT
GTCTTGCAGCTGGAAACCTTGAAGCAAGAGGCAGCCACTCTTGCTGCAAACAACACACAGCTCCAAGCCA
GGGTAGAGATGCTGGAGACTGAGCGAGGCCAGCAGGAAGCCAAGCTGCTTGCTGAGCGGGGCCACTTCGA
AGAAGAAAAGCAGCAGCTGTCTAGCCTGATCACTGACCTGCAGAGCTCCATCTCCAACCTCAGCCAGGCC
AAGGAAGAGCTGGAGCAGGCCTCCCAGGCTCATGGGGCCCGGTTGACTGCCCAGGTGGCCTCTCTGACCT
CTGAGCTCACCACACTCAATGCCACCATCCAGCAACAGGATCAAGAACTGGCTGGCCTGAAGCAGCAGGC
CAAAGAGAAGCAGGCCCAGCTAGCACAGACCCTCCAACAGCAAGAACAGGCCTCCCAGGGCCTCCGCCAC
CAGGTGGAGCAGCTAAGCAGTAGCCTGAAGCAGAAGGAGCAGCAGTTGAAGGAGGTAGCGGAGAAGCAGG
AGGCAACTAGGCAGGACCATGCCCAGCAACTGGCCACTGCTGCAGAGGAGCGAGAGGCCTCCTTAAGGGA
GCGGGATGCGGCTCTCAAGCAGCTGGAGGCACTGGAGAAGGAGAAGGCTGCCAAGCTGGAGATTCTGCAG
CAGCAACTTCAGGTGGCTAATGAAGCCCGGGACAGTGCCCAGACCTCAGTGACACAGGCCCAGCGGGAGA
AGGCAGAGCTGAGCCGGAAGGTGGAGGAACTCCAGGCCTGTGTTGAGACAGCCCGCCAGGAACAGCATGA
GGCCCAGGCCCAGGTTGCAGAGCTAGAGTTGCAGCTGCGGTCTGAGCAGCAAAAAGCAACTGAGAAAGAA
AGGGTGGCCCAGGAGAAGGACCAGCTCCAGGAGCAGCTCCAGGCCCTCAAAGAGTCCTTGAAGGTCACCA
AGGGCAGCCTTGAAGAGGAGAAGCGCAGGGCTGCAGATGCCCTGGAAGAGCAGCAGCGTTGTATCTCTGA
GCTGAAGGCAGAGACCCGAAGCCTGGTGGAGCAGCATAAGCGGGAACGAAAGGAGCTGGAAGAAGAGAGG
GCTGGGCGCAAGGGGCTGGAGGCTCGATTACAGCAGCTTGGGGAGGCCCATCAGGCTGAGACTGAAGTCC
TGCGGCGGGAGCTGGCAGAGGCCATGGCTGCCCAGCACACAGCTGAGAGTGAGTGTGAGCAGCTCGTCAA
AGAAGTAGCTGCCTGGCGTGAGCGGTATGAGGATAGCCAGCAAGAGGAGGCACAGTATGGCGCCATGTTC
CAGGAACAGCTGATGACTTTGAAGGAGGAATGTGAGAAGGCCCGCCAGGAGCTGCAGGAGGCAAAGGAGA
AGGTGGCAGGCATAGAATCCCACAGCGAGCTCCAGATAAGCCGGCAGCAGAACAAACTAGCTGAGCTCCA
TGCCAACCTGGCCAGAGCACTCCAGCAGGTCCAAGAGAAGGAAGTCAGGGCCCAGAAGCTTGCAGATGAC
CTCTCCACTCTGCAGGAAAAGATGGCTGCCACCAGCAAAGAGGTGGCCCGCTTGGAGACCTTGGTGCGCA
AGGCAGGTGAGCAGCAGGAAACAGCCTCCCGGGAGTTAGTCAAGGAGCCTGCGAGGGCAGGAGACAGACA
GCCCGAGTGGCTGGAAGAGCAACAGGGACGCCAGTTCTGCAGCACACAGGCAGCGCTGCAGGCTATGGAG
CGGGAGGCAGAGCAGATGGGCAATGAGCTGGAACGGCTGCGGGCCGCGCTGATGGAGAGCCAGGGGCAGC
AGCAGGAGGAGCGTGGGCAGCAGGAAAGGGAGGTGGCGCGGCTGACCCAGGAGCGGGGCCGTGCCCAGGC
TGACCTTGCCCTGGAGAAGGCGGCCAGAGCAGAGCTTGAGATGCGGCTGCAGAACGCCCTCAACGAGCAG
CGTGTGGAGTTCGCTACCCTGCAAGAGGCACTGGCTCATGCCCTGACGGAAAAGGAAGGCAAGGACCAGG
AGTTGGCCAAGCTTCGTGGTCTGGAGGCAGCCCAGATAAAAGAGCTGGAGGAACTTCGGCAAACCGTGAA
GCAACTGAAGGAACAGCTGGCTAAGAAAGAAAAGGAGCACGCATCTGGCTCAGGAGCCCAATCTGAGGCT
GCTGGCAGGACAGAGCCAACAGGCCCCAAGCTGGAAGCACTGCGGGCAGAGGTGAGCAAGCTGGAACAGC
AATGCCAGAAGCAGCAGGAGCAGGCTGACAGCCTGGAACGCAGCCTCGAGGCTGAGCGGGCCTCCCGGGC
TGAGCGGGACAGTGCTCTGGAGACTCTGCAGGGCCAGTTAGAGGAGAAGGCCCAGGAGCTAGGGCACAGT
CAGAGTGCCTTAGCCTCGGCCCAACGGGAGTTGGCTGCCTTCCGCACCAAGGTACAAGACCACAGCAAGG
CTGAAGATGAGTGGAAGGCCCAGGTGGCCCGGGGCCGGCAAGAGGCTGAGAGGAAAAATAGCCTCATCAG
CAGCTTGGAGGAGGAGGTGTCCATCCTGAATCGCCAGGTCCTGGAGAAGGAGGGGGAGAGCAAGGAGTTG
AAGCGGCTGGTGATGGCCGAGTCAGAGAAGAGCCAGAAGCTGGAGGAGAGGCTGCGCCTGCTGCAGGCAG
AGACAGCCAGCAACAGTGCCAGAGCTGCAGAACGCAGCTCTGCTCTGCGGGAGGAGGTGCAGAGCCTCCG
GGAGGAGGCTGAGAAACAGCGGGTGGCTTCAGAGAACCTGCGGCAGGAGCTGACCTCACAGGCTGAGCGT
GCGGAGGAGCTGGGCCAAGAATTGAAGGCGTGGCAGGAGAAGTTCTTCCAGAAAGAGCAGGCCCTCTCCA
CCCTGCAGCTCGAGCACACCAGCACACAGGCCCTGGTGAGTGAGCTGCTGCCAGCTAAGCACCTCTGCCA
GCAGCTGCAGGCCGAGCAGGCCGCTGCCGAGAAACGCCACCGTGAGGAGCTGGAGCAGAGCAAGCAGGCC
GCTGGGGGACTGCGGGCAGAGCTGCTGCGGGCCCAGCGGGAGCTTGGGGAGCTGATTCCTCTGCGGCAGA
AGGTGGCAGAGCAGGAGCGAACAGCTCAGCAGCTGCGGGCAGAGAAGGCCAGCTATGCAGAGCAGCTGAG
CATGCTGAAGAAGGCGCATGGCCTGCTGGCAGAGGAGAACCGGGGGCTGGGTGAGCGGGCCAACCTTGGC
CGGCAGTTTCTGGAAGTGGAGTTGGACCAGGCCCGGGAAAAGTATGTCCAAGAGTTGGCAGCCGTACGTG
CTGATGCTGAGACCCGTCTGGCTGAGGTGCAGCGAGAAGCACAGAGCACTGCCCGGGAGCTGGAGGTGAT
GACTGCCAAGTATGAGGGTGCCAAGGTCAAGGTCCTGGAGGAGAGGCAGCGGTTCCAGGAAGAGAGGCAG
AAACTCACTGCCCAGGTGGAGCAGCTAGAGGTATTTCAGAGAGAGCAAACTAAGCAGGTGGAAGAACTGA
GTAAGAAACTGGCTGACTCTGACCAAGCCAGCAAGGTGCAGCAGCAGAAGCTGAAGGCTGTCCAGGCTCA
GGGAGGCGAGAGCCAGCAGGAGGCCCAGCGCTTCCAGGCCCAGCTGAATGAACTGCAAGCCCAGTTGAGC
CAGAAGGAGCAGGCAGCTGAGCACTATAAGCTGCAGATGGAGAAAGCCAAAACACATTATGATGCCAAGA
AGCAGCAGAACCAAGAGCTGCAGGAGCAGCTGCGGAGCCTGGAGCAGCTGCAGAAGGAAAACAAAGAGCT
GCGAGCTGAAGCTGAACGGCTGGGCCATGAGCTACAGCAGGCTGGGCTGAAGACCAAGGAGGCTGAACAG
ACCTGCCGCCACCTTACTGCCCAGGTGCGCAGCCTGGAGGCACAGGTTGCCCATGCAGACCAGCAGCTTC
GAGACCTGGGCAAATTCCAGGTGGCAACTGATGCTTTAAAGAGCCGTGAGCCCCAGGCTAAGCCCCAGCT
GGACTTGAGTATTGACAGCCTGGATCTGAGCTGCGAGGAGGGGACCCCACTCAGTATCACCAGCAAGCTG
CCTCGTACCCAGCCAGACGGCACCAGCGTCCCTGGAGAACCAGCCTCACCTATCTCCCAGCGCCTGCCCC
CCAAGGTAGAATCCCTGGAGAGTCTCTACTTCACTCCCATCCCTGCTCGGAGTCAGGCCCCCCTGGAGAG
CAGCCTGGACTCCCTGGGAGACGTCTTCCTGGACTCGGGTCGTAAGACCCGCTCCGCTCGTCGGCGCACC
ACGCAGATCATCAACATCACCATGACCAAGAAGCTAGATGTGGAAGAGCCAGACAGCGCCAACTCATCGT
TCTACAGCACGCGGTCTGCTCCTGCTTCCCAGGCTAGCCTGCGAGCCACCTCCTCTACTCAGTCTCTAGC
TCGCCTGGGTTCTCCCGATTATGGCAACTCAGCCCTGCTCAGCTTGCCTGGCTACCGCCCCACCACTCGC
AGTTCTGCTCGTCGTTCCCAGGCCGGGGTGTCCAGTGGGGCCCCTCCAGGAAGGAACAGCTTCTACATGG
GCACTTGCCAGGATGAGCCTGAGCAGCTGGATGACTGGAACCGCATTGCAGAGCTGCAGCAGCGCAATCG
AGTGTGCCCCCCACATCTGAAGACCTGCTATCCCCTGGAGTCCAGGCCTTCCCTGAGCCTGGGCACCATC
ACAGATGAGGAGATGAAAACTGGAGACCCCCAAGAGACCCTGCGCCGAGCCAGCATGCAGCCAATCCAGA
TAGCCGAGGGCACTGGCATCACCACCCGGCAGCAGCGCAAACGGGTCTCCCTAGAGCCCCACCAGGGCCC
TGGAACTCCTGAGTCTAAGAAGGCCACCAGCTGTTTCCCACGCCCCATGACTCCCCGAGACCGACATGAA
GGGCGCAAACAGAGCACTACTGAGGCCCAGAAGAAAGCAGCTCCAGCTTCTACTAAACAGGCTGACCGGC
GCCAGTCGATGGCCTTCAGCATCCTCAACACACCCAAGAAGCTAGGGAACAGCCTTCTGCGGCGGGGAGC
CTCAAAGAAGGCCCTGTCCAAGGCTTCCCCCAACACTCGCAGTGGAACCCGCCGTTCTCCGCGCATTGCC
ACCACCACAGCCAGTGCCGCCACTGCTGCCGCCATTGGTGCCACCCCTCGAGCCAAGGGCAAGGCAAAGC
ACGGAGGTGGATCTACGCGTGGAGGTGGATCTGCCACCATGGTGTCTAAGGGCGAAGAGCTGATTAAGGA
GAACATGCACATGAAGCTGTACATGGAGGGCACCGTGAACAACCACCACTTCAAGTGCACATCCGAGGGC
GAAGGCAAGCCCTACGAGGGCACCCAGACCATGAGAATCAAGGTGGTCGAGGGCGGCCCTCTCCCCTTCG
CCTTCGACATCCTGGCTACCAGCTTCATGTACGGCAGCAGAACCTTCATCAACCACACCCAGGGCATCCC
CGACTTCTTTAAGCAGTCCTTCCCTGAGGGCTTCACATGGGAGAGAGTCACCACATACGAAGACGGGGGC
GTGCTGACCGCTACCCAGGACACCAGCCTCCAGGACGGCTGCCTCATCTACAACGTCAAGATCAGAGGGG
TGAACTTCCCATCCAACGGCCCTGTGATGCAGAAGAAAACACTCGGCTGGGAGGCCAACACCGAGATGCT
GTACCCCGCTGACGGCGGCCTGGAAGGCAGAACCGACATGGCCCTGAAGCTCGTGGGCGGGGGCCACCTG
ATCTGCAACTTCAAGACCACATACAGATCCAAGAAACCCGCTAAGAACCTCAAGATGCCCGGCGTCTACT
ATGTGGACCACAGACTGGAAAGAATCAAGGAGGCCGACAAAGAGACCTACGTCGAGCAGCACGAGGTGGC
TGTGGCCAGATACTGCGACCTCCCTAGCAAACTGGGGCACAAACTTAATGGCATGGACGAGCTGTACAAG
TCCGGACTCAGATCTCGAGCTCAAGCTTCGAACGAATTCGGCATTGATCTGAGCGGCCTGACCCTGCAGG
AATTCAGCTCCCCGAAACGCCCTAAGCTGCTGCGTGAATATTACGATTGGCTGGTTGATAACAGCTTTAC
CCCATATCTGGTGGTGGATGCCACATACCTGGGCGTGAACGTGCCCGTGGAGTATGTGAAAGACGGTCAG
ATCGTGCTGAATCTGTCTGCAAGTGCGACCGGCAACCTGCAACTGACAAATGATTTTATCCAGTTCAACG
CCCGCTTTAAGGGCGTGTCTCGTGAACTGTATATCCCGATGGGTGCCGCTCTGGCCATTTACGCTCGCGA
GAACGGCGATGGTGTGATGTTCGAACCAGAAGAAATCTATGACGAGCTGAATATTGGTTAAACCGGTGGA
TCCAGATCTCTGCAGCATATGTCTAGAGGATCATAATCAGCCATACCACATTTGTAGAGGTTTTACTTGC
TTTAAAAAACCTCCCACACCTCCCCCTGAACCTGAAACATAAAATGAATGCAATTGTTGTTGTTAACTTG
TTTATTGCAGCTTATAATGGTTACAAATAAAGCAATAGCATCACAAATTTCACAAATAAAGCATTTTTTT
CACTGCCGACGTCAGGTGGCACTTTTCGGGGTTGGGGTTGCGCCTTTTCCAAGGCAGCCCTGGGTTTGCG
CAGGGACGCGGCTGCTCTGGGCGTGGTTCCGGGAAACGCAGCGGCGCCGACCCTGGGTCTCGCACATTCT
TCACGTCCGTTCGCAGCGTCACCCGGATCTTCGCCGCTACCCTTGTGGGCCCCCCGGCGACGCTTCCTGC
TCCGCCCCTAAGTCGGGAAGGTTCCTTGCGGTTCGCGGCGTGCCGGACGTGACAAACGGAAGCCGCACGT
CTCACTAGTACCCTCGCAGACGGACAGCGCCAGGGAGCAATGGCAGCGCGCCGACCGCGATGGGCTGTGG
CCAATAGCGGCTGCTCAGCAGGGCGCGCCGAGAGCAGCGGCCGGGAAGGGGCGGTGCGGGAGGCGGGGTG
TGGGGCGGTAGTGTGGGCCCTGTTCCTGCCCGCGCGGTGTTCCGCATTCTGCAAGCCTCCGGAGCGCACG
TCGGCAGTCGGCTCCCTCGTTGACCGAATCACCGACCTCTCTCCCCAGGGGGATCCACCGGAGCTTACCA
TGGATAGATCCGGAAAGCCTGAACTCACCGCGACGTCTGTCGAGAAGTTTCTGATCGAAAAGTTCGACAG
CGTCTCCGACCTGATGCAGCTCTCGGAGGGCGAAGAATCTCGTGCTTTCAGCTTCGATGTAGGAGGGCGT
GGATATGTCCTGCGGGTAAATAGCTGCGCCGATGGTTTCTACAAAGATCGTTATGTTTATCGGCACTTTG
CATCGGCCGCGCTCCCGATTCCGGAAGTGCTTGACATTGGGGAATTCAGCGAGAGCCTGACCTATTGCAT
CTCCCGCCGTGCACAGGGTGTCACGTTGCAAGACCTGCCTGAAACCGAACTGCCCGCTGTTCTGCAGCCG
GTCGCGGAGGCCATGGATGCGATCGCTGCGGCCGATCTTAGCCAGACGAGCGGGTTCGGCCCATTCGGAC
CGCAAGGAATCGGTCAATACACTACATGGCGTGATTTCATATGCGCGATTGCTGATCCCCATGTGTATCA
CTGGCAAACTGTGATGGACGACACCGTCAGTGCGTCCGTCGCGCAGGCTCTCGATGAGCTGATGCTTTGG
GCCGAGGACTGCCCCGAAGTCCGGCACCTCGTGCACGCGGATTTCGGCTCCAACAATGTCCTGACGGACA
ATGGCCGCATAACAGCGGTCATTGACTGGAGCGAGGCGATGTTCGGGGATTCCCAATACGAGGTCGCCAA
CATCTTCTTCTGGAGGCCGTGGTTGGCTTGTATGGAGCAGCAGACGCGCTACTTCGAGCGGAGGCATCCG
GAGCTTGCAGGATCGCCGCGGCTCCGGGCGTATATGCTCCGCATTGGTCTTGACCAACTCTATCAGAGCT
TGGTTGACGGCAATTTCGATGATGCAGCTTGGGCGCAGGGTCGATGCGACGCAATCGTCCGATCCGGAGC
CGGGACTGTCGGGCGTACACAAATCGCCCGCAGAAGCGCGGCCGTCTGGACCGATGGCTGTGTAGAAGTA
CTCGCCGATAGTGGAAACCGACGCCCCAGCACTCGTCCGAGGGCAAAGGAATAGAGTAGATGCCGACCGA
ACAAGAGCTGATTTCGAGAACGCCTCAGCCAGCAACTCGCGCGAGCCTAGCAAGGCAAATGCGAGAGAAC
GGCCTTACGCTTGGTGGCACAGTTCTCGTCCACAGTTCGCTAAGCTCGCTCGGCTGGGTCGCGGGAGGGC
CGGTCGCAGTGATTCAGGCCCTTCTGGATTGTGTTGGTCCCCAGGGCACGATTGTCATGCCCACGCACTC
GGGTGATCTGACTGATCCCGCAGATTGGAGATCGCCGCCCGTGCCTGCCGATTGGGTGCAGATCTAGAGC
TCGCTGATCAGCCTCGACTGTGCCTCTAGTTGCCAGCCATCTGTTGTTTGCCCCTCCCCCGTGCCTTCCT
TGACCCTGGAAGGTGCCACTCCCACTGTCCTTTCCTAATAAAATGAGGAAATTGCATCGCATTGTCTGAG
TAGGTGTCATTCTATTCTGGGGGGTGGGGTGGGGCAGGACAGCAAGGGGGAGGATTGGGAAGACAATAGC
AGGCATGCTGGGGATGCGGTGGGCTCTATGGCTTCTGAGGCGGAAAGAACCAGCTGGGGCTCGATGAGGG
AGCTGCGGTGGAGGAGGTGGAGAGAAGGCCGCACCCTTCTGGGCAGGGGGAGGGGAGTGCCGCAATACCT
TTATGGGAGTTCTCTGCTGCCTCCCGTCTTGTAAGGACCGCCCTGGGCCTGGAAGAAGCCCTCCCTCCTT
TCCTCCTCGCGTGATCTCGTCATCGCCTCCATGTCGAGTCGCTTCTCGATTATGGGCGGGATTCTTTTGC
CTAGGCTTAAGGGGCTAACTTGGTCCCTGGGCGTTGCCCTGCAGGGGAGTGAGCAGCTGTAAGATTTGAG
GGGCGACTCCGATTAGTTTATCTTCCCACGGACTAGAGTTGGTGTCGAGGTTATTGTAATAAGGGTGGGG
TAGGGAAATGGAGCTTAGTCATTCACCTGGGGCTGATTTTATGCAACGAGACTGCGGATTATCACTACTT
ATCATTTTTGGAGCATTTTTCTAGAGACAGACATAAAGCATGATCACCTGAGTTTTATACCATTTGAGAC
CCTTGCTGCACCACCAAAGTGTAGCATCAGGTTAAATCTTAATAGAAAAATTTTAGCTTTTGCTTGAGAA
ACCAGTGCTTCCCTCCCTCACCCTCTCTCCCCAGGCTCTCTACCCCTTTGCATCCCTACCAGGCATCTTA
GCAACTCTCACTCATACTTGATCCCATTTTCCATTTGTTGTACTTGCTCCTCTAGTATTCAGACATAGCA
CTAGCTTTCTCCCTCTCTTGATCTTGGGTAGCCTGGTGTCTCGCGAAACCAGACAGATTGGTTCCACCAC
AAATTAAGGCTTGAGCTGGGGCTTGACTCTTACCCAGCAGTGCTTTTATTCCTCCCTAGTTCACGTTCTT
AAATGTTTATCTTGATTTTCATTTTATCCTTTTTCCTTAGCTGGGATTCTGTCCCTGACCGTCTTCACAG
TCCAGGTGATCTTGACTACTGCTTTACAGAGAATTGGATCTGAGGTTAGGCAACATCTCCCTTTTTCTTC
CTCTAAATACCTCTCATTTCTGTTCTTACCAGTTAGTAACTGATCTCAGATGCCTGTGTGATAGCTGGTA
CCCAGCTTTTGTTCCCTTTAGTGAGGGTTAATTGCGCGCTTGGCGTAATCATGGTCATAGCTGTTTCCTG
TGTGAAATTGTTATCCGCTCACAATTCCACACAACATACGAGCCGGAAGCATAAAGTGTAAAGCCTGGGG
TGCCTAATGAGTGAGCTAACTCACATTAATTGCGTTGCGCTCACTGCCCGCTTTCCAGTCGGGAAACCTG
TCGTGCCAGCTGCATTAATGAATCGGCCAACGCGCGGGGAGAGGCGGTTTGCGTATTGGGCGCTCTTCCG
CTTCCTCGCTCACTGACTCGCTGCGCTCGGTCGTTCGGCTGCGGCGAGCGGTATCAGCTCACTCAAAGGC
GGTAATACGGTTATCCACAGAATCAGGGGATAACGCAGGAAAGAACATGTGAGCAAAAGGCCAGCAAAAG
GCCAGGAACCGTAAAAAGGCCGCGTTGCTGGCGTTTTTCCATAGGCTCCGCCCCCCTGACGAGCATCACA
AAAATCGACGCTCAAGTCAGAGGTGGCGAAACCCGACAGGACTATAAAGATACCAGGCGTTTCCCCCTGG
AAGCTCCCTCGTGCGCTCTCCTGTTCCGACCCTGCCGCTTACCGGATACCTGTCCGCCTTTCTCCCTTCG
GGAAGCGTGGCGCTTTCTCATAGCTCACGCTGTAGGTATCTCAGTTCGGTGTAGGTCGTTCGCTCCAAGC
TGGGCTGTGTGCACGAACCCCCCGTTCAGCCCGACCGCTGCGCCTTATCCGGTAACTATCGTCTTGAGTC
CAACCCGGTAAGACACGACTTATCGCCACTGGCAGCAGCCACTGGTAACAGGATTAGCAGAGCGAGGTAT
GTAGGCGGTGCTACAGAGTTCTTGAAGTGGTGGCCTAACTACGGCTACACTAGAAGGACAGTATTTGGTA
TCTGCGCTCTGCTGAAGCCAGTTACCTTCGGAAAAAGAGTTGGTAGCTCTTGATCCGGCAAACAAACCAC
CGCTGGTAGCGGTGGTTTTTTTGTTTGCAAGCAGCAGATTACGCGCAGAAAAAAAGGATCTCAAGAAGAT
CCTTTGATCTTTTCTACGGGGTCTGACGCTCAGTGGAACGAAAACTCACGTTAAGGGATTTTGGTCATGA
GATTATCAAAAAGGATCTTCACCTAGATCCTTTTAAATTAAAAATGAAGTTTTAAATCAATCTAAAGTAT
ATATGAGTAAACTTGGTCTGACAGTTACCAATGCTTAATCAGTGAGGCACCTATCTCAGCGATCTGTCTA
TTTCGTTCATCCATAGTTGCCTGACTCCCCGTCGTGTAGATAACTACGATACGGGAGGGCTTACCATCTG
GCCCCAGTGCTGCAATGATACCGCGAGACCCACGCTCACCGGCTCCAGATTTATCAGCAATAAACCAGCC
AGCCGGAAGGGCCGAGCGCAGAAGTGGTCCTGCAACTTTATCCGCCTCCATCCAGTCTATTAATTGTTGC
CGGGAAGCTAGAGTAAGTAGTTCGCCAGTTAATAGTTTGCGCAACGTTGTTGCCATTGCTACAGGCATCG
TGGTGTCACGCTCGTCGTTTGGTATGGCTTCATTCAGCTCCGGTTCCCAACGATCAAGGCGAGTTACATG
ATCCCCCATGTTGTGCAAAAAAGCGGTTAGCTCCTTCGGTCCTCCGATCGTTGTCAGAAGTAAGTTGGCC
GCAGTGTTATCACTCATGGTTATGGCAGCACTGCATAATTCTCTTACTGTCATGCCATCCGTAAGATGCT
TTTCTGTGACTGGTGAGTACTCAACCAAGTCATTCTGAGAATAGTGTATGCGGCGACCGAGTTGCTCTTG
CCCGGCGTCAATACGGGATAATACCGCGCCACATAGCAGAACTTTAAAAGTGCTCATCATTGGAAAACGT
TCTTCGGGGCGAAAACTCTCAAGGATCTTACCGCTGTTGAGATCCAGTTCGATGTAACCCACTCGTGCAC
CCAACTGATCTTCAGCATCTTTTACTTTCACCAGCGTTTCTGGGTGAGCAAAAACAGGAAGGCAAAATGC
CGCAAAAAAGGGAATAAGGGCGACACGGAAATGTTGAATACTCATACTCTTCCTTTTTCAATATTATTGA
AGCATTTATCAGGGTTATTGTCTCATGAGCGGATACATATTTGAATGTATTTAGAAAAATAAACAAATAG
GGGTTCCGCGCACATTTCCCCGAAAAGTGCCAC
