Features (pLannotate 1.2.2; 29 found; start..end, strand, type, name):
     30..458     -  rep_origin     f1 ori (sequence partly withheld): f1 bacteriophage origin of replication; arrow indicates direction of (+) strand synthesis
    463..618     -  CDS            lacZα (fragment): LacZα fragment of β-galactosidase; lacZ fragment
    626..644     +  promoter       T7 promoter: promoter for bacteriophage T7 RNA polymerase
   1172..1253    -  polyA_signal   SV40 poly(A) signal: SV40 polyadenylation signal
   1276..1359    -  CDS            large T antigen (fragment): large T antigen from SV40 (simian virus 40)
   1370..2116    -  CDS            Tet-On® 3G: modified rtTA protein that binds tightly to promoters containing the tet operator in the presence of doxycycline
   2135..2645    -  promoter       hPGK promoter: human phosphoglycerate kinase 1 promoter
   2665..2713    +  polyA_signal   poly(A) signal: synthetic polyadenylation signal
   2727..2818    +  misc_feature   pause site: RNA polymerase II transcriptional pause signal from the human α2 globin gene
   2822..3189    +  promoter       TRE3GS promoter: 3rd-generation Tet-responsive promoter that can be activated by binding of Tet-On® 3G, modified to eliminate binding sites for endogenous mammalian transcription factors
   3216..9560    +  CDS            NUMA1: NUMA1_HUMAN - Also known as NMP22 From Homo sapiens (Human).
   9597..10328   +  CDS            TagRFP-T: TagRFP-T is a basic (constitutively fluorescent) red fluorescent protein published in 2008, derived from Entacmaea quadricolor. It has low acid sensitivity.
  10329..10360   +  misc_feature   MCS (fragment): multiple cloning site
  10404..10733   +  CDS            sspB (fragment): SSPB_HAEIN - Experimental evidence at protein level: Swiss-Prot protein existence level 1. Also stimulates degradation of the N-terminus of RseA (residues 1-108, alone or in complex with sigma-E) by ClpX-ClpP in a non-ssrA-mediated fashion. From Haemophilus influenzae (strain ATCC 51907 / DSM 11121 / KW20 / Rd).
  10777..10860   +  CDS            large T antigen (fragment): large T antigen from SV40 (simian virus 40)
  10883..10964   +  polyA_signal   SV40 poly(A) signal: SV40 polyadenylation signal
  10986..11496   +  promoter       hPGK promoter: human phosphoglycerate kinase 1 promoter
  11532..12552   +  CDS            HygR (fragment): aminoglycoside phosphotransferase from E. coli; aph(4)-Ia; confers resistance to hygromycin
  12570..12848   +  CDS            yokD (fragment): YOKD_BACSU - Experimental evidence at protein level: Swiss-Prot protein existence level 1. May contribute to antibiotic resistance. From Bacillus subtilis (strain 168).
  12868..13092   +  polyA_signal   bGH poly(A) signal: bovine growth hormone polyadenylation signal
  13096..13117   +  promoter       SV40 promoter (fragment): SV40 enhancer and early promoter
  14193..14211   -  promoter       T3 promoter: promoter for bacteriophage T3 RNA polymerase
  14254..14276   -  protein_bind   lac operator (fragment): The lac repressor binds to the lac operator to inhibit transcription in E. coli. This inhibition can be relieved by adding lactose or isopropyl-β-D-thiogalactopyranoside (IPTG). lac repressor encoded by lacI
  14280..14310   -  promoter       lac promoter: promoter for the E. coli lac operon
  14325..14346   -  protein_bind   CAP binding site: CAP binding activates transcription in the presence of cAMP. E. coli catabolite activator protein
  14359..14451   -  CDS            lacI (fragment): lac repressor; lacI; The lac repressor binds to the lac operator to inhibit transcription in E. coli. This inhibition can be relieved by adding lactose or isopropyl-β-D-thiogalactopyranoside (IPTG).
  14634..15222   -  rep_origin     ori: high-copy-number ColE1/pMB1/pBR322/pUC origin of replication
  15393..16253   -  CDS            AmpR: β-lactamase; bla; confers resistance to ampicillin, carbenicillin, and related antibiotics
  16254..16358   -  promoter       AmpR promoter: bla
>Addgene plasmid #114698 | pTK715 | addgene full sequence | sequence record 225122 | Addgene NGS Result
CTAAATTGTAAGCGTTAATATTTTGTTAAAATTCGCGTTAAATTTTTGTTAAATCAGCTCATTTTTTAAC
CAATAGGCCGAAATCGGCAAAATCCCTTATAAATCAAAAGAATAGACCGAGATAGGGT
[37 nt withheld, positions 129-165]
AAAGAACGTGGACTCCAACGTCAAAGG
[49 nt withheld, positions 193-241]
T
[91 nt withheld, positions 243-333]
G
[124 nt withheld, positions 335-458]
CCCATTCGCCATTCAGGCTGCGCAACTGTTGGGAAGGGCGATCGGTGCGGGCCTCTTCGCTATTACGCCA
GCTGGCGAAAGGGGGATGTGCTGCAAGGCGATTAAGTTGGGTAACGCCAGGGTTTTCCCAGTCACGACGT
TGTAAAACGACGGCCAGTGAGCGCGCGTAATACGACTCACTATAGGGCGAATTGGAGCTCGGAACTCTGG
TGGGAGGGGAGGGTCAGTGAAATTGGCTCTGGCGCGGGCGTCCTCCCACCCTCCCCTTCCTTCGGGGGAG
TCGGTTTACCCGCCGCCTGCTTGTCTTCGACACCTGATTGGCTGTCGAAGCTGTGGGACCGGGCCCTTGC
TACTGGCTCGAGTCTCACATGAGCGAAACCACTGCGCGGGGCGCGGGGGTGGCGGGGAGGCGGGCGTTGG
TACGGTCCTCCCCGAGGCCGAGCGCCGCAGTGTCTGGCCCCGCGCCCCTGCGCAACGTGGCAGGAAGCGC
GCGCTGGAGGCGGGGGCGGGCTGCCGGCCGAGACTTCTGGATGGCGGCGGCCGCGGCTCCGCCCCGGGTT
CCCACCGCCTGAAGGGCGAGACAAGCCCGACCTGCTACAGGCACTCGTGGGGGTGGGGGAGGAGCGGGGG
TCGGTCCGGCTGGTTTGTGGGTGGGAGGCGCTTGTTCTCCAAAAACCGGCGCGAAGCTGAGTCAGTGAGC
GAGGAAGCTCGGGGCAGTGAAAAAAATGCTTTATTTGTGAAATTTGTGATGCTATTGCTTTATTTGTAAC
CATTATAAGCTGCAATAAACAAGTTAACAACAACAATTGCATTCATTTTATGTTTCAGGTTCAGGGGGAG
GTGTGGGAGGTTTTTTAAAGCAAGTAAAACCTCTACAAATGTGGTATGGCTGATTATGATCCTCTGGAGA
TTTACCCGGGGAGCATGTCAAGGTCAAAATCGTCAAGAGCGTCAGCAGGCAGCATATCAAGGTCAAAGTC
GTCAAGGGCATCGGCTGGGAGCATGTCTAAGTCAAAATCGTCAAGGGCGTCGGTCGGCCCGCCGCTTTCG
CACTTTAGCTGTTTCTCCAGGCCACATATGATTAGTTCCAGGCCGAAAAGGAAGGCAGGTTCGGCTCCCT
GCCGGTCGAACAGCTCAATTGCTTGTTTCAGAAGTGGGGGCATAGAATCGGTGGTAGGTGTCTCTCTTTC
CTCTTTTGCTACTTGATGCTCCTGTTCCTCCAATACGCAGCCCAGTGTAAAGTGGCCCACGGCGGACAGA
GCGTACAGTGCGTTCTCCAGGGAGAAGCCTTGCTGACACAGGAACGCGAGCTGATTTTCCAGGGTTTCGT
ACTGTTTCTCTGTTGGGCGGGTGCCGAGATGCACTTTAGCCCCGTCGCGATGTGAGAGGAGAGCACAGCG
GTATGACTTGGCGTTGTTCCGCAGAAAGTCTTGCCATGACTCGCCTTCCAGGGGGCAGGAGTGGGTATGA
TGCCTGTCCAGCATCTCGATTGGCAGGGCATCGAGCAGGGCCCGCTTGTTCTTCACGTGCCAGTACAGGG
TAGGCTGCTCAACTCCCAGCTTTTGAGCGAGTTTCCTTGTCGTCAGGCCTTCGATACCGACTCCATTGAG
TAATTCCAGAGCAGAGTTTATGACTTTGCTCTTGTCCAGTCTAGACATGGTAATTCGATGATCCCCCTGG
GGAGAGAGGTCGGTGATTCGGTCAACGAGGGAGCCGACTGCCGACGTGCGCTCCGGAGGCTTGCAGAATG
CGGAACACCGCGCGGGCAGGAACAGGGCCCACACTACCGCCCCACACCCCGCCTCCCGCACCGCCCCTTC
CCGGCCGCTGCTCTCGGCGCGCCCTGCTGAGCAGCCGCTATTGGCCACAGCCCATCGCGGTCGGCGCGCT
GCCATTGCTCCCTGGCGCTGTCCGTCTGCGAGGGTACTAGTGAGACGTGCGGCTTCCGTTTGTCACGTCC
GGCACGCCGCGAACCGCAAGGAACCTTCCCGACTTAGGGGCGGAGCAGGAAGCGTCGCCGGGGGGCCCAC
AAGGGTAGCGGCGAAGATCCGGGTGACGCTGCGAACGGACGTGAAGAATGTGCGAGACCCAGGGTCGGCG
CCGCTGCGTTTCCCGGAACCACGCCCAGAGCAGCCGCGTCCCTGCGCAAACCCAGGGCTGCCTTGGAAAA
GGCGCAACCCCAACCCCGTGGAATTATCACCTCGAGAATAAAATATCTTTATTTTCATTACATCTGTGTG
TTGGTTTTTTGTGTGAATCGATAGTACTAACATACGCTCTCCATCAAAACAAAACGAAACAAAACAAACT
AGCAAAATAGGCTGTCCCCAGTGCAAGTGCAGGTGCCAGAACATTTCTCTCTCGAGTTTACTCCCTATCA
GTGATAGAGAACGTATGAAGAGTTTACTCCCTATCAGTGATAGAGAACGTATGCAGACTTTACTCCCTAT
CAGTGATAGAGAACGTATAAGGAGTTTACTCCCTATCAGTGATAGAGAACGTATGACCAGTTTACTCCCT
ATCAGTGATAGAGAACGTATCTACAGTTTACTCCCTATCAGTGATAGAGAACGTATATCCAGTTTACTCC
CTATCAGTGATAGAGAACGTATAAGCTTTGCTTATGTAAACCAGGGCGCCTATAAAAGAGTGCTGATTTT
TTGAGTAAACTTCAATTCCACAACACTTTTGTCTTATACCAACTTTCCGTACCACTTCCTACCCTCGTAA
AGAATTCGCGGCCGCACGCGTGCCACCATGACACTCCACGCCACCCGGGGGGCTGCACTCCTCTCTTGGG
TGAACAGTCTACACGTGGCTGACCCTGTGGAGGCTGTGCTGCAGCTCCAGGACTGCAGCATCTTCATCAA
GATCATTGACAGAATCCATGGCACTGAAGAGGGACAGCAAATCTTGAAGCAGCCGGTGTCAGAGAGACTG
GACTTTGTGTGCAGTTTTCTGCAGAAAAATCGAAAACATCCCTCTTCCCCAGAATGCCTGGTATCTGCAC
AGAAGGTGCTAGAGGGATCAGAGCTGGAACTGGCGAAGATGACCATGCTGCTCTTATACCACTCTACCAT
GAGCTCCAAAAGTCCCAGGGACTGGGAACAGTTTGAATATAAAATTCAGGCTGAGTTGGCTGTCATTCTT
AAATTTGTGCTGGACCATGAGGACGGGCTAAACCTTAATGAGGACCTAGAGAACTTCCTACAGAAAGCTC
CTGTGCCTTCTACCTGTTCTAGCACATTCCCTGAAGAGCTCTCCCCACCTAGCCACCAGGCCAAGAGGGA
GATTCGCTTCCTAGAGCTACAGAAGGTTGCCTCCTCTTCCAGTGGGAACAACTTTCTCTCAGGTTCTCCA
GCTTCTCCCATGGGTGATATCCTGCAGACCCCACAGTTCCAGATGAGACGGCTGAAGAAGCAGCTTGCTG
ATGAGAGAAGTAATAGGGATGAGCTGGAGCTGGAGCTAGCTGAGAACCGCAAGCTCCTCACCGAGAAGGA
TGCACAGATAGCCATGATGCAGCAGCGCATTGACCGCCTAGCCCTGCTGAATGAGAAGCAGGCGGCCAGC
CCACTGGAGCCCAAGGAGCTTGAGGAGCTGCGTGACAAGAATGAGAGCCTTACCATGCGGCTGCATGAAA
CCCTGAAGCAGTGCCAGGACCTGAAGACAGAGAAGAGCCAGATGGATCGCAAAATCAACCAGCTTTCGGA
GGAGAATGGAGACCTTTCCTTTAAGCTGCGGGAGTTTGCCAGTCATCTGCAGCAGCTACAGGATGCCCTC
AATGAGCTGACGGAGGAGCACAGCAAGGCCACTCAGGAGTGGCTAGAGAAGCAGGCCCAGCTGGAGAAGG
AGCTCAGCGCAGCCCTGCAGGACAAGAAATGCCTTGAAGAGAAGAACGAAATCCTTCAGGGAAAACTTTC
ACAGCTGGAAGAACACTTGTCCCAGCTGCAGGATAACCCACCCCAGGAGAAGGGCGAGGTGCTGGGTGAT
GTCTTGCAGCTGGAAACCTTGAAGCAAGAGGCAGCCACTCTTGCTGCAAACAACACACAGCTCCAAGCCA
GGGTAGAGATGCTGGAGACTGAGCGAGGCCAGCAGGAAGCCAAGCTGCTTGCTGAGCGGGGCCACTTCGA
AGAAGAAAAGCAGCAGCTGTCTAGCCTGATCACTGACCTGCAGAGCTCCATCTCCAACCTCAGCCAGGCC
AAGGAAGAGCTGGAGCAGGCCTCCCAGGCTCATGGGGCCCGGTTGACTGCCCAGGTGGCCTCTCTGACCT
CTGAGCTCACCACACTCAATGCCACCATCCAGCAACAGGATCAAGAACTGGCTGGCCTGAAGCAGCAGGC
CAAAGAGAAGCAGGCCCAGCTAGCACAGACCCTCCAACAGCAAGAACAGGCCTCCCAGGGCCTCCGCCAC
CAGGTGGAGCAGCTAAGCAGTAGCCTGAAGCAGAAGGAGCAGCAGTTGAAGGAGGTAGCGGAGAAGCAGG
AGGCAACTAGGCAGGACCATGCCCAGCAACTGGCCACTGCTGCAGAGGAGCGAGAGGCCTCCTTAAGGGA
GCGGGATGCGGCTCTCAAGCAGCTGGAGGCACTGGAGAAGGAGAAGGCTGCCAAGCTGGAGATTCTGCAG
CAGCAACTTCAGGTGGCTAATGAAGCCCGGGACAGTGCCCAGACCTCAGTGACACAGGCCCAGCGGGAGA
AGGCAGAGCTGAGCCGGAAGGTGGAGGAACTCCAGGCCTGTGTTGAGACAGCCCGCCAGGAACAGCATGA
GGCCCAGGCCCAGGTTGCAGAGCTAGAGTTGCAGCTGCGGTCTGAGCAGCAAAAAGCAACTGAGAAAGAA
AGGGTGGCCCAGGAGAAGGACCAGCTCCAGGAGCAGCTCCAGGCCCTCAAAGAGTCCTTGAAGGTCACCA
AGGGCAGCCTTGAAGAGGAGAAGCGCAGGGCTGCAGATGCCCTGGAAGAGCAGCAGCGTTGTATCTCTGA
GCTGAAGGCAGAGACCCGAAGCCTGGTGGAGCAGCATAAGCGGGAACGAAAGGAGCTGGAAGAAGAGAGG
GCTGGGCGCAAGGGGCTGGAGGCTCGATTACAGCAGCTTGGGGAGGCCCATCAGGCTGAGACTGAAGTCC
TGCGGCGGGAGCTGGCAGAGGCCATGGCTGCCCAGCACACAGCTGAGAGTGAGTGTGAGCAGCTCGTCAA
AGAAGTAGCTGCCTGGCGTGAGCGGTATGAGGATAGCCAGCAAGAGGAGGCACAGTATGGCGCCATGTTC
CAGGAACAGCTGATGACTTTGAAGGAGGAATGTGAGAAGGCCCGCCAGGAGCTGCAGGAGGCAAAGGAGA
AGGTGGCAGGCATAGAATCCCACAGCGAGCTCCAGATAAGCCGGCAGCAGAACAAACTAGCTGAGCTCCA
TGCCAACCTGGCCAGAGCACTCCAGCAGGTCCAAGAGAAGGAAGTCAGGGCCCAGAAGCTTGCAGATGAC
CTCTCCACTCTGCAGGAAAAGATGGCTGCCACCAGCAAAGAGGTGGCCCGCTTGGAGACCTTGGTGCGCA
AGGCAGGTGAGCAGCAGGAAACAGCCTCCCGGGAGTTAGTCAAGGAGCCTGCGAGGGCAGGAGACAGACA
GCCCGAGTGGCTGGAAGAGCAACAGGGACGCCAGTTCTGCAGCACACAGGCAGCGCTGCAGGCTATGGAG
CGGGAGGCAGAGCAGATGGGCAATGAGCTGGAACGGCTGCGGGCCGCGCTGATGGAGAGCCAGGGGCAGC
AGCAGGAGGAGCGTGGGCAGCAGGAAAGGGAGGTGGCGCGGCTGACCCAGGAGCGGGGCCGTGCCCAGGC
TGACCTTGCCCTGGAGAAGGCGGCCAGAGCAGAGCTTGAGATGCGGCTGCAGAACGCCCTCAACGAGCAG
CGTGTGGAGTTCGCTACCCTGCAAGAGGCACTGGCTCATGCCCTGACGGAAAAGGAAGGCAAGGACCAGG
AGTTGGCCAAGCTTCGTGGTCTGGAGGCAGCCCAGATAAAAGAGCTGGAGGAACTTCGGCAAACCGTGAA
GCAACTGAAGGAACAGCTGGCTAAGAAAGAAAAGGAGCACGCATCTGGCTCAGGAGCCCAATCTGAGGCT
GCTGGCAGGACAGAGCCAACAGGCCCCAAGCTGGAAGCACTGCGGGCAGAGGTGAGCAAGCTGGAACAGC
AATGCCAGAAGCAGCAGGAGCAGGCTGACAGCCTGGAACGCAGCCTCGAGGCTGAGCGGGCCTCCCGGGC
TGAGCGGGACAGTGCTCTGGAGACTCTGCAGGGCCAGTTAGAGGAGAAGGCCCAGGAGCTAGGGCACAGT
CAGAGTGCCTTAGCCTCGGCCCAACGGGAGTTGGCTGCCTTCCGCACCAAGGTACAAGACCACAGCAAGG
CTGAAGATGAGTGGAAGGCCCAGGTGGCCCGGGGCCGGCAAGAGGCTGAGAGGAAAAATAGCCTCATCAG
CAGCTTGGAGGAGGAGGTGTCCATCCTGAATCGCCAGGTCCTGGAGAAGGAGGGGGAGAGCAAGGAGTTG
AAGCGGCTGGTGATGGCCGAGTCAGAGAAGAGCCAGAAGCTGGAGGAGAGGCTGCGCCTGCTGCAGGCAG
AGACAGCCAGCAACAGTGCCAGAGCTGCAGAACGCAGCTCTGCTCTGCGGGAGGAGGTGCAGAGCCTCCG
GGAGGAGGCTGAGAAACAGCGGGTGGCTTCAGAGAACCTGCGGCAGGAGCTGACCTCACAGGCTGAGCGT
GCGGAGGAGCTGGGCCAAGAATTGAAGGCGTGGCAGGAGAAGTTCTTCCAGAAAGAGCAGGCCCTCTCCA
CCCTGCAGCTCGAGCACACCAGCACACAGGCCCTGGTGAGTGAGCTGCTGCCAGCTAAGCACCTCTGCCA
GCAGCTGCAGGCCGAGCAGGCCGCTGCCGAGAAACGCCACCGTGAGGAGCTGGAGCAGAGCAAGCAGGCC
GCTGGGGGACTGCGGGCAGAGCTGCTGCGGGCCCAGCGGGAGCTTGGGGAGCTGATTCCTCTGCGGCAGA
AGGTGGCAGAGCAGGAGCGAACAGCTCAGCAGCTGCGGGCAGAGAAGGCCAGCTATGCAGAGCAGCTGAG
CATGCTGAAGAAGGCGCATGGCCTGCTGGCAGAGGAGAACCGGGGGCTGGGTGAGCGGGCCAACCTTGGC
CGGCAGTTTCTGGAAGTGGAGTTGGACCAGGCCCGGGAAAAGTATGTCCAAGAGTTGGCAGCCGTACGTG
CTGATGCTGAGACCCGTCTGGCTGAGGTGCAGCGAGAAGCACAGAGCACTGCCCGGGAGCTGGAGGTGAT
GACTGCCAAGTATGAGGGTGCCAAGGTCAAGGTCCTGGAGGAGAGGCAGCGGTTCCAGGAAGAGAGGCAG
AAACTCACTGCCCAGGKGGAAGRGTTCCAGGAAGAGAGGCAGAAACTCACTGCCCAGGTGGAAGAACTGA
GTAAGAAACTGGCTGACTCTGACCAAGCCAGCAAGGTGCAGCAGCAGAAGCTGAAGGCTGTCCAGGCTCA
GGGAGGCGAGAGCCAGCAGGAGGCCCAGCGCTTCCAGGCCCAGCTGAATGAACTGCAAGCCCAGTTGAGC
CAGAAGGAGCAGGCAGCTGAGCACTATAAGCTGCAGATGGAGAAAGCCAAAACACATTATGATGCCAAGA
AGCAGCAGAACCAAGAGCTGCAGGAGCAGCTGCGGAGCCTGGAGCAGCTGCAGAAGGAAAACAAAGAGCT
GCGAGCTGAAGCTGAACGGCTGGGCCATGAGCTACAGCAGGCTGGGCTGAAGACCAAGGAGGCTGAACAG
ACCTGCCGCCACCTTACTGCCCAGGTGCGCAGCCTGGAGGCACAGGTTGCCCATGCAGACCAGCAGCTTC
GAGACCTGGGCAAATTCCAGGTGGCAACTGATGCTTTAAAGAGCCGTGAGCCCCAGGCTAAGCCCCAGCT
GGACTTGAGTATTGACAGCCTGGATCTGAGCTGCGAGGAGGGGACCCCACTCAGTATCACCAGCAAGCTG
CCTCGTACCCAGCCAGACGGCACCAGCGTCCCTGGAGAACCAGCCTCACCTATCTCCCAGCGCCTGCCCC
CCAAGGTAGAATCCCTGGAGAGTCTCTACTTCACTCCCATCCCTGCTCGGAGTCAGGCCCCCCTGGAGAG
CAGCCTGGACTCCCTGGGAGACGTCTTCCTGGACTCGGGTCGTAAGACCCGCTCCGCTCGTCGGCGCACC
ACGCAGATCATCAACATCACCATGACCAAGAAGCTAGATGTGGAAGAGCCAGACAGCGCCAACTCATCGT
TCTACAGCACGCGGTCTGCTCCTGCTTCCCAGGCTAGCCTGCGAGCCACCTCCTCTACTCAGTCTCTAGC
TCGCCTGGGTTCTCCCGATTATGGCAACTCAGCCCTGCTCAGCTTGCCTGGCTACCGCCCCACCACTCGC
AGTTCTGCTCGTCGTTCCCAGGCCGGGGTGTCCAGTGGGGCCCCTCCAGGAAGGAACAGCTTCTACATGG
GCACTTGCCAGGATGAGCCTGAGCAGCTGGATGACTGGAACCGCATTGCAGAGCTGCAGCAGCGCAATCG
AGTGTGCCCCCCACATCTGAAGACCTGCTATCCCCTGGAGTCCAGGCCTTCCCTGAGCCTGGGCACCATC
ACAGATGAGGAGATGAAAACTGGAGACCCCCAAGAGACCCTGCGCCGAGCCAGCATGCAGCCAATCCAGA
TAGCCGAGGGCACTGGCATCACCACCCGGCAGCAGCGCAAACGGGTCTCCCTAGAGCCCCACCAGGGCCC
TGGAACTCCTGAGTCTAAGAAGGCCACCAGCTGTTTCCCACGCCCCATGACTCCCCGAGACCGACATGAA
GGGCGCAAACAGAGCACTACTGAGGCCCAGAAGAAAGCAGCTCCAGCTTCTACTAAACAGGCTGACCGGC
GCCAGTCGATGGCCTTCAGCATCCTCAACACACCCAAGAAGCTAGGGAACAGCCTTCTGCGGCGGGGAGC
CTCAAAGAAGGCCCTGTCCAAGGCTTCCCCCAACACYCGCAGTGGAACCCGCCGTTCTCCGCGCATTGCC
ACCACCACAGCCAGTGCCGCCACTGCTGCCGCCATTGGTGCCACCCCTCGAGCCAAGGGCAAGGCAAAGC
ACGGAGGTGGATCTACGCGTGGAGGTGGATCTGCCACCATGGTGTCTAAGGGCGAAGAGCTGATTAAGGA
GAACATGCACATGAAGCTGTACATGGAGGGCACCGTGAACAACCACCACTTCAAGTGCACATCCGAGGGC
GAAGGCAAGCCCTACGAGGGCACCCAGACCATGAGAATCAAGGTGGTCGAGGGCGGCCCTCTCCCCTTCG
CCTTCGACATCCTGGCTACCAGCTTCATGTACGGCAGCAGAACCTTCATCAACCACACCCAGGGCATCCC
CGACTTCTTTAAGCAGTCCTTCCCTGAGGGCTTCACATGGGAGAGAGTCACCACATACGAAGACGGGGGC
GTGCTGACCGCTACCCAGGACACCAGCCTCCAGGACGGCTGCCTCATCTACAACGTCAAGATCAGAGGGG
TGAACTTCCCATCCAACGGCCCTGTGATGCAGAAGAAAACACTCGGCTGGGAGGCCAACACCGAGATGCT
GTACCCCGCTGACGGCGGCCTGGAAGGCAGAACCGACATGGCCCTGAAGCTCGTGGGCGGGGGCCACCTG
ATCTGCAACTTCAAGACCACATACAGATCCAAGAAACCCGCTAAGAACCTCAAGATGCCCGGCGTCTACT
ATGTGGACCACAGACTGGAAAGAATCAAGGAGGCCGACAAAGAGACCTACGTCGAGCAGCACGAGGTGGC
TGTGGCCAGATACTGCGACCTCCCTAGCAAACTGGGGCACAAACTTAATGGCATGGACGAGCTGTACAAG
TCCGGACTCAGATCTCGAGCTCAAGCTTCGAACGAATTCGGCATTGATCTGAGCGGCCTGACCCTGCAGG
AATTCAGCTCCCCGAAACGCCCTAAGCTGCTGCGTGAATATTACGATTGGCTGGTTGATAACAGCTTTAC
CCCATATCTGGTGGTGGATGCCACATACCTGGGCGTGAACGTGCCCGTGGAGTATGTGAAAGACGGTCAG
ATCGTGCTGAATCTGTCTGCAAGTGCGACCGGCAACCTGCAACTGACAAATGATTTTATCCAGTTCAACG
CCCGCTTTAAGGGCGTGTCTCGTGAACTGTATATCCCGATGGGTGCCGCTCTGGCCATTTACGCTCGCGA
GAACGGCGATGGTGTGATGTTCGAACCAGAAGAAATCTATGACGAGCTGAATATTGGTTAAACCGGTGGA
TCCAGATCTCTGCAGCATATGTCTAGAGGATCATAATCAGCCATACCACATTTGTAGAGGTTTTACTTGC
TTTAAAAAACCTCCCACACCTCCCCCTGAACCTGAAACATAAAATGAATGCAATTGTTGTTGTTAACTTG
TTTATTGCAGCTTATAATGGTTACAAATAAAGCAATAGCATCACAAATTTCACAAATAAAGCATTTTTTT
CACTGCCGACGTCAGGTGGCACTTTTCGGGGTTGGGGTTGCGCCTTTTCCAAGGCAGCCCTGGGTTTGCG
CAGGGACGCGGCTGCTCTGGGCGTGGTTCCGGGAAACGCAGCGGCGCCGACCCTGGGTCTCGCACATTCT
TCACGTCCGTTCGCAGCGTCACCCGGATCTTCGCCGCTACCCTTGTGGGCCCCCCGGCGACGCTTCCTGC
TCCGCCCCTAAGTCGGGAAGGTTCCTTGCGGTTCGCGGCGTGCCGGACGTGACAAACGGAAGCCGCACGT
CTCACTAGTACCCTCGCAGACGGACAGCGCCAGGGAGCAATGGCAGCGCGCCGACCGCGATGGGCTGTGG
CCAATAGCGGCTGCTCAGCAGGGCGCGCCGAGAGCAGCGGCCGGGAAGGGGCGGTGCGGGAGGCGGGGTG
TGGGGCGGTAGTGTGGGCCCTGTTCCTGCCCGCGCGGTGTTCCGCATTCTGCAAGCCTCCGGAGCGCACG
TCGGCAGTCGGCTCCCTCGTTGACCGAATCACCGACCTCTCTCCCCAGGGGGATCCACCGGAGCTTACCA
TGGATAGATCCGGAAAGCCTGAACTCACCGCGACGTCTGTCGAGAAGTTTCTGATCGAAAAGTTCGACAG
CGTCTCCGACCTGATGCAGCTCTCGGAGGGCGAAGAATCTCGTGCTTTCAGCTTCGATGTAGGAGGGCGT
GGATATGTCCTGCGGGTAAATAGCTGCGCCGATGGTTTCTACAAAGATCGTTATGTTTATCGGCACTTTG
CATCGGCCGCGCTCCCGATTCCGGAAGTGCTTGACATTGGGGAATTCAGCGAGAGCCTGACCTATTGCAT
CTCCCGCCGTGCACAGGGTGTCACGTTGCAAGACCTGCCTGAAACCGAACTGCCCGCTGTTCTGCAGCCG
GTCGCGGAGGCCATGGATGCGATCGCTGCGGCCGATCTTAGCCAGACGAGCGGGTTCGGCCCATTCGGAC
CGCAAGGAATCGGTCAATACACTACATGGCGTGATTTCATATGCGCGATTGCTGATCCCCATGTGTATCA
CTGGCAAACTGTGATGGACGACACCGTCAGTGCGTCCGTCGCGCAGGCTCTCGATGAGCTGATGCTTTGG
GCCGAGGACTGCCCCGAAGTCCGGCACCTCGTGCACGCGGATTTCGGCTCCAACAATGTCCTGACGGACA
ATGGCCGCATAACAGCGGTCATTGACTGGAGCGAGGCGATGTTCGGGGATTCCCAATACGAGGTCGCCAA
CATCTTCTTCTGGAGGCCGTGGTTGGCTTGTATGGAGCAGCAGACGCGCTACTTCGAGCGGAGGCATCCG
GAGCTTGCAGGATCGCCGCGGCTCCGGGCGTATATGCTCCGCATTGGTCTTGACCAACTCTATCAGAGCT
TGGTTGACGGCAATTTCGATGATGCAGCTTGGGCGCAGGGTCGATGCGACGCAATCGTCCGATCCGGAGC
CGGGACTGTCGGGCGTACACAAATCGCCCGCAGAAGCGCGGCCGTCTGGACCGATGGCTGTGTAGAAGTA
CTCGCCGATAGTGGAAACCGACGCCCCAGCACTCGTCCGAGGGCAAAGGAATAGAGTAGATGCCGACCGA
ACAAGAGCTGATTTCGAGAACGCCTCAGCCAGCAACTCGCGCGAGCCTAGCAAGGCAAATGCGAGAGAAC
GGCCTTACGCTTGGTGGCACAGTTCTCGTCCACAGTTCGCTAAGCTCGCTCGGCTGGGTCGCGGGAGGGC
CGGTCGCAGTGATTCAGGCCCTTCTGGATTGTGTTGGTCCCCAGGGCACGATTGTCATGCCCACGCACTC
GGGTGATCTGACTGATCCCGCAGATTGGAGATCGCCGCCCGTGCCTGCCGATTGGGTGCAGATCTCTAGA
GCTCGCTGATCAGCCTCGACTGTGCCTTCTAGTTGCCAGCCATCTGTTGTTTGCCCCTCCCCCGTGCCTT
CCTTGACCCTGGAAGGTGCCACTCCCACTGTCCTTTCCTAATAAAATGAGGAAATTGCATCGCATTGTCT
GAGTAGGTGTCATTCTATTCTGGGGGGTGGGGTGGGGCAGGACAGCAAGGGGGAGGATTGGGAAGACAAT
AGCAGGCATGCTGGGGATGCGGTGGGCTCTATGGCTTCTGAGGCGGAAAGAACCAGCTGGGGCTCGATGA
GGGAGCTGCGGTGGAGGAGGTGGAGAGAAGGCCGCACCCTTCTGGGCAGGGGGAGGGGAGTGCCGCAATA
CCTTTATGGGAGTTCTCTGCTGCCTCCCGTCTTGTAAGGACCGCCCTGGGCCTGGAAGAAGCCCTCCCTC
CTTTCCTCCTCGCGTGATCTCGTCATCGCCTCCATGTCGAGTCGCTTCTCGATTATGGGCGGGATTCTTT
TGCCTAGGCTTAAGGGGCTAACTTGGTCCCTGGGCGTTGCCCTGCAGGGGAGTGAGCAGCTGTAAGATTT
GAGGGGCGACTCCGATTAGTTTATCTTCCCACGGACTAGAGTTGGTGTCGAGGTTATTGTAATAAGGGTG
GGGTAGGGAAATGGAGCTTAGTCATTCACCTGGGGCTGATTTTATGCAACGAGACTGCGGATTATCACTA
ATCATTTTTGGAGCATTTTTCTAGAGACAGACATAAAGCATGATCACCTGAGTTTTATACCATTTGAGAC
CCTTGCTGCACCACCAAAGTGTAGCATCAGGTTAAATCTTAATAGAAAAATTTTAGCTTTTGCTTGAGAA
ACCAGTGCTTCCCTCCCTCACCCTCTCTCCCCAGGCTCTCTACCCCTTTGCATCCCTACCAGGCATCTTA
GCAACTCTCACTCATACTTGATCCCATTTTCCATTTGTTGTACTTGCTCCTCCAGTATTCAGACATAGCA
CTAGCTTTCTCCCTCTCTTGATCTTGGGTAGCCTGGTGTCTCGCGAAACCAGACAGATTGGTTCCACCAC
AAATTAAGGCTTGAGCTGGGGCTTGACTCTTACCCAGCAGTGCTTTTATTCCTCCCTAGTTCACGTTCTT
AAATGTTTATCTTGATTTTCATTTTATCCTTTTTCCTTAGCTGGGATTCTGTCCCTGACCGTCTTCACAG
TCCAGGTGATCTTGACTACTGCTTTACAGAGAATTGGATCTGAGGTTAGGCAACATCTCCCTTTTTCTTC
CTCTAAATACCTCTCATTTCTGTTCTTACCAGTTAGTAACTGATCTCAGATGCCTGTGTGATAGCTGGTA
CCCAGCTTTTGTTCCCTTTAGTGAGGGTTAATTGCGCGCTTGGCGTAATCATGGTCATAGCTGTTTCCTG
TGTGAAATTGTTATCCGCTCACAATTCCACACAACATACGAGCCGGGAGCATAAAGTGTAAAGCCTGGGG
TGCCTAATGAGTGAGCTAACTCACATTAATTGCGTTGCGCTCACTGCCCGCTTTCCAGTCGGGAAACCTG
TCGTGCCAGCTGCATTAATGAATCGGCCAACGCGCGGGGAGAGGCGGTTTGCGTATTGGGCGCTCTTCCG
CTTCCTCGCTCACTGACTCGCTGCGCTCGGTCGTTCGGCTGCGGCGAGCGGTATCAGCTCACTCAAAGGC
GGTAATACGGTTATCCACAGAATCAGGGGATAACGCAGGAAAGAACATGTGAGCAAAAGGCCAGCAAAAG
GCCAGGAACCGTAAAAAGGCCGCGTTGCTGGCGTTTTTCCATAGGCTCCGCCCCCCTGACGAGCATCACA
AAAATCGACGCTCAAGTCAGAGGTGGCGAAACCCGACAGGACTATAAAGATACCAGGCGTTTCCCCCTGG
AAGCTCCCTCGTGCGCTCTCCTGTTCCGACCCTGCCGCTTACCGGATACCTGTCCGCCTTTCTCCCTTCG
GGAAGCGTGGCGCTTTCTCATAGCTCACGCTGTAGGTATCTCAGTTCGGTGTAGGTCGTTCGCTCCAAGC
TGGGCTGTGTGCACGAACCCCCCGTTCAGCCCGACCGCTGCGCCTTATCCGGTAACTATCGTCTTGAGTC
CAACCCGGTAAGACACGACTTATCGCCACTGGCAGCAGCCACTGGTAACAGGATTAGCAGAGCGAGGTAT
GTAGGCGGTGCTACAGAGTTCTTGAAGTGGTGGCCTAACTACGGCTACACTAGAAGAACAGTATTTGGTA
TCTGCGCTCTGCTGAAGCCAGTTACCTTCGGAAAAAGAGTTGGTAGCTCTTGATCCGGCAAACAAACCAC
CGCTGGTAGCGGTGGTTTTTTTGTTTGCAAGCAGCAGATTACGCGCAGAAAAAAAGGATCTCAAGAAGAT
CCTTTGATCTTTTCTACGGGGTCTGACGCTCAGTGGAACGAAAACTCACGTTAAGGGATTTTGGTCATGA
GATTATCAAAAAGGATCTTCACCTAGATCCTTTTAAATTAAAAATGAAGTTTTAAATCAATCTAAAGTAT
ATATGAGTAAACTTGGTCTGACAGTTACCAATGCTTAATCAGTGAGGCACCTATCTCAGCGATCTGTCTA
TTTCGTTCATCCATAGTTGCCTGACTCCCCGTCGTGTAGATAACTACGATACGGGAGGGCTTACCATCTG
GCCCCAGTGCTGCAATGATACCGCGAGACCCACGCTCACCGGCTCCAGATTTATCAGCAATAAACCAGCC
AGCCGGAAGGGCCGAGCGCAGAAGTGGTCCTGCAACTTTATCCGCCTCCATCCAGTCTATTAATTGTTGC
CGGGAAGCTAGAGTAAGTAGTTCGCCAGTTAATAGTTTGCGCAACGTTGTTGCCATTGCTACAGGCATCG
TGGTGTCACGCTCGTCGTTTGGTATGGCTTCATTCAGCTCCGGTTCCCAACGATCAAGGCGAGTTACATG
ATCCCCCATGTTGTGCAAAAAAGCGGTTAGCTCCTTCGGTCCTCCGATCGTTGTCAGAAGTAAGTTGGCC
GCAGTGTTATCACTCATGGTTATGGCAGCACTGCATAATTCTCTTACTGTCATGCCATCCGTAAGATGCT
TTTCTGTGACTGGTGAGTACTCAACCAAGTCATTCTGAGAATAGTGTATGCGGCGACCGAGTTGCTCTTG
CCCGGCGTCAATACGGGATAATACCGCGCCACATAGCAGAACTTTAAAAGTGCTCATCATTGGAAAACGT
TCTTCGGGGCGAAAACTCTCAAGGATCTTACCGCTGTTGAGATCCAGTTCGATGTAACCCACTCGTGCAC
CCAACTGATCTTCAGCATCTTTTACTTTCACCAGCGTTTCTGGGTGAGCAAAAACAGGAAGGCAAAATGC
CGCAAAAAAGGGAATAAGGGCGACACGGAAATGTTGAATACTCATACTCTTCCTTTTTCAATATTATTGA
AGCATTTATCAGGGTTATTGTCTCATGAGCGGATACATATTTGAATGTATTTAGAAAAATAAACAAATAG
GGGTTCCGCGCACATTTCCCCGAAAAGTGCCAC
